Addgene plasmid #226735: pAG517
Purpose: Expresses a reporter for an alpha-helical OMM protein
Depositing lab: Jonathan Weissman. Depositing organization: Whitehead Institute for Biomedical Research. Publication: MTCH2 is a mitochondrial outer membrane protein insertase. Guna A, Stevens TA, Inglis AJ, Replogle JM, Esantsi TK, Muthukumar G, Shaffer KCL, Wang ML, Pogson AN, Jones JJ, Lomenick B, Chou TF, Weissman JS, Voorhees RM. Science. 2022 Oct 21;378(6617):317-322. doi: 10.1126/science.add1856. Epub 2022 Oct 20. PubMed 36264797.
Backbone
  Vector backbone: MH0006
  Vector type: Lentiviral
Growth in bacteria
  Bacterial resistance: Ampicillin, 100 μg/mL
  Growth temperature: 37°C
  Growth strain: NEB Stable
  Copy number: High Copy
Gene/Insert
  Gene/Insert name: BCL2L1
  Species: H. sapiens (human)
  Insert size (bp): 699
  Entrez Gene: BCL2L1 (a.k.a. BCL-XL/S, BCL2L, BCLX, Bcl-X, PPP1R52)
  Tag / fusion protein: GFP11 (C terminal on insert)
  Cloning method: Gibson Cloning
Terms and licenses: Academic/Nonprofit Terms; Industry Terms: Not Available to Industry
Depositor comments: Please also see the paper Triaging of α-helical proteins to the mitochondrial outer membrane by distinct chaperone machinery based on substrate topology, Mol Cell . 2024 Mar 21;84(6):1101-1119.e9. doi: 10.1016/j.molcel.2024.01.028. Epub 2024 Feb 29. https://pubmed.ncbi.nlm.nih.gov/38428433/
How to cite: pAG517 was a gift from Jonathan Weissman (Addgene plasmid # 226735 ; http://n2t.net/addgene:226735 ; RRID:Addgene_226735)
