[The description below was written by a language model from this plasmid's Addgene catalogue record and pLannotate feature annotations shown in this document.]
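Description:
pAG517 is an HIV-1-based lentiviral transfer plasmid built on the MH0006 backbone that expresses a fluorescent reporter for human BCL2L1 (Bcl-xL), used here as an example of an alpha-helical mitochondrial outer membrane (OMM) protein. It is propagated in E. coli as a high-copy plasmid through a ColE1/pUC-type origin and is selected with ampicillin via the β-lactamase gene. The sequenced record is about 11.6 kb. The viral portion carries a truncated 5' LTR, the Ψ packaging signal with a gag fragment, the RRE for Rev-dependent RNA export, the cPPT/CTS, a WPRE that enhances transcript expression, and a ΔU3 self-inactivating 3' LTR. Outside the LTRs the backbone retains an SV40 promoter followed by gpt fragments, SV40 small t intron and poly(A) sequences, along with pBR322-derived remnants; the record assigns these no function.

The payload is driven by the EF-1α core promoter with its intron A. Downstream lie an sfCherry coding sequence, then BCL2L1 followed by a C-terminal GFP11 tag. The annotation detects only a 507 bp fragment of BCL2L1, whereas the catalogue lists a 699 bp insert. A short unannotated gap separates sfCherry from BCL2L1, and the record does not say whether it holds a linker or a 2A-type skipping element. GFP11 is the eleventh β-strand of superfolder GFP and fluoresces only when it meets GFP(1-10), so green signal can report that the tagged terminus has reached the compartment holding the complementing fragment. The red protein presumably serves as an expression reference, although the record does not state this. The associated work concerns insertion and chaperone-mediated triage of alpha-helical proteins at the OMM, which fits use of this construct as a stably integrated readout of OMM protein biogenesis.
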