Features (pLannotate 1.2.2; 36 found; start..end, strand, type, name):
    374..631     +  LTR            5' LTR (truncated): truncated 5' long terminal repeat (LTR) from HIV-1
    678..803     +  misc_feature   HIV-1 Ψ: packaging signal of human immunodeficiency virus type 1
    787..1125    +  CDS            HIV-1 gag (fragment): gag protein from human immunodeficiency virus 1; gag
   1300..1533    +  misc_feature   RRE: The Rev response element (RRE) of HIV-1 allows for Rev-dependent mRNA export from the nucleus to the cytoplasm.
   1910..2010    +  CDS            Rev (fragment): human immunodeficiency virus 1 (HIV-1) Rev protein; rev; enhances nuclear export of unspliced and incompletely spliced viral mRNAs
   2047..2164    +  misc_feature   cPPT/CTS: central polypurine tract and central termination sequence of HIV-1
   2201..2224    -  misc_feature   MCS (fragment): pBluescript multiple cloning site
   2915..3126    +  promoter       EF-1α core promoter: core promoter for human elongation factor EF-1α
   3127..4065    +  intron         EF-1α intron A: intron upstream of the start codon of human EF-1α
   4124..4789    +  CDS            sfCherry: sfCherry is a basic (constitutively fluorescent) fluorescent protein published in 2013, derived from Discosoma sp.. It is reported to be a monomer.
   4859..5365    +  CDS            BCL2L1 (fragment): B2CL1_HUMAN - Also known as BCL2L, BCLX. Experimental evidence at protein level: Swiss-Prot protein existence level 1. Isoform Bcl-X(S) promotes apoptosis. From Homo sapiens (Human).
   5375..5422    +  CDS            GFP11: 11th β-strand of superfolder GFP associates with GFP(1-10), consisting of the first 10 β-strands, to reconstitute fluorescent GFP (Cabantous et al., 2005; Kamiyama et al., 2016)
   5465..5487    +  misc_feature   MCS (fragment): pUC18/19 multiple cloning site
   5488..5506    +  misc_feature   MCS (fragment): pBluescript multiple cloning site
   5506..6094    +  misc_feature   WPRE: woodchuck hepatitis virus posttranscriptional regulatory element
   6095..6117    +  misc_feature   MCS (fragment): pBluescript multiple cloning site
   6134..6202    +  CDS            nef (fragment): NEF_HV1Z2 - Experimental evidence at protein level: Swiss-Prot protein existence level 1. Extracellular Nef protein targets CD4(+) T-lymphocytes for apoptosis by interacting with CXCR4 surface receptors. From Human immunodeficiency virus type 1 group M subtype D (isolate Z2/CDC-Z34) (HIV-1).
   6204..6437    +  LTR            3' LTR (ΔU3): self-inactivating 3' long terminal repeat (LTR) from HIV-1
   6462..6480    -  promoter       SP6 promoter: promoter for bacteriophage SP6 RNA polymerase
   6708..6987    +  CDS            TcR (fragment): tetracycline efflux protein; tet; confers resistance to tetracycline
   6988..7036    -  misc_feature   bom (fragment): basis of mobility region from pBR322
   7138..7173    -  CDS            rop (fragment): Rop protein, which maintains plasmids at low copy number; rop
   7268..7372    +  promoter       AmpR promoter: bla
   7373..8233    +  CDS            AmpR: β-lactamase; bla; confers resistance to ampicillin, carbenicillin, and related antibiotics
   8404..8992    +  rep_origin     ori: high-copy-number ColE1/pMB1/pBR322/pUC origin of replication
   9175..9231    +  CDS            lacI (fragment): lac repressor; lacI; The lac repressor binds to the lac operator to inhibit transcription in E. coli. This inhibition can be relieved by adding lactose or isopropyl-β-D-thiogalactopyranoside (IPTG).
   9238..9567    +  promoter       SV40 promoter: SV40 enhancer and early promoter
   9767..9886    +  CDS            gpt (fragment): XGPT_ECOLI - Also known as gpp, gxu. Experimental evidence at protein level: Swiss-Prot protein existence level 1. Purine salvage pathway enzyme that catalyzes the transfer of the ribosyl-5-phosphate group from 5-phospho-alpha-D-ribose 1- diphosphate (PRPP) to the N9 position of the 6-oxopurines guanine and xanthine to form the corresponding ribonucleotides GMP (guanosine 5'- monophosphate) and XMP (xanthosine 5'-monophosphate), with the release of PPi. To a lesser extent, also acts on hypoxanthine (PubMed:9100006, PubMed:3886014). Does not ribophosphorylate adenine (PubMed:3886014). From Esch
   9886..10221   +  CDS            gpt (fragment): XGPT_ECOLI - Also known as gpp, gxu. Experimental evidence at protein level: Swiss-Prot protein existence level 1. Purine salvage pathway enzyme that catalyzes the transfer of the ribosyl-5-phosphate group from 5-phospho-alpha-D-ribose 1- diphosphate (PRPP) to the N9 position of the 6-oxopurines guanine and xanthine to form the corresponding ribonucleotides GMP (guanosine 5'- monophosphate) and XMP (xanthosine 5'-monophosphate), with the release of PPi. To a lesser extent, also acts on hypoxanthine (PubMed:9100006, PubMed:3886014). Does not ribophosphorylate adenine (PubMed:3886014). From Esch
  10316..10621   +  CDS            frsA (fragment): FRSA_ECOLI - Also known as yafA. Experimental evidence at protein level: Swiss-Prot protein existence level 1. Catalyzes the hydrolysis of esters (PubMed:15808744). Displays esterase activity toward pNP-butyrate (PubMed:15808744). May stimulate mixed-acid fermentation by acting as a fermentation/respiration switch that down-regulates respiration and up- regulates fermentation rates (PubMed:15169777). From Escherichia coli (strain K12).
  10625..10699   +  CDS            small t antigen (fragment): SV40 (simian virus 40) small t antigen
  10701..10766   +  intron         small t intron: SV40 (simian virus 40) small t antigen intron
  10896..10916   +  CDS            SV40 NLS: nuclear localization signal of SV40 (simian virus 40) large T antigen
  11235..11318   +  CDS            large T antigen (fragment): large T antigen from SV40 (simian virus 40)
  11341..11475   +  polyA_signal   SV40 poly(A) signal: SV40 polyadenylation signal
  11642..326     +  CDS            nef (fragment) (across the origin): NEF_HV1BR - Experimental evidence at protein level: Swiss-Prot protein existence level 1. Extracellular Nef protein targets CD4(+) T-lymphocytes for apoptosis by interacting with CXCR4 surface receptors (PubMed:14990729). From Human immunodeficiency virus type 1 group M subtype B (isolate BRU/LAI) (HIV-1).
>Addgene plasmid #226735 | pAG517 | addgene full sequence | sequence record 450268 | Addgene NGS Result
AAGGGCTAATTCACTCCCAAAGAAGACAAGATATCCTTGATCTGTGGATCTACCACACACAAGGCTACTT
CCCTGATTAGCAGAACTACACACCAGGGCCAGGGGTCAGATATCCACTGACCTTTGGATGGTGCTACAAG
CTAGTACCAGTTGAGCCAGATAAGGTAGAAGAGGCCAATAAAGGAGAGAACACCAGCTTGTTACACCCTG
TGAGCCTGCATGGGATGGATGACCCGGAGAGAGAAGTGTTAGAGTGGAGGTTTGACAGCCGCCTAGCATT
TCATCACGTGGCCCGAGAGCTGCATCCGGAGTACTTCAAGAACTGCTGATATCGAGCTTGCTACAAGGGA
CTTTCCGCTGGGGACTTTCCAGGGAGGCGTGGCCTGGGCGGGACTGGGGAGTGGCGAGCCCTCAGATCCT
GCATATAAGCAGCTGCTTTTTGCCTGTACTGGGTCTCTCTGGTTAGACCAGATCTGAGCCTGGGAGCTCT
CTGGCTAACTAGGGAACCCACTGCTTAAGCCTCAATAAAGCTTGCCTTGAGTGCTTCAAGTAGTGTGTGC
CCGTCTGTTGTGTGACTCTGGTAACTAGAGATCCCTCAGACCCTTTTAGTCAGTGTGGAAAATCTCTAGC
AGTGGCGCCCGAACAGGGACTTGAAAGCGAAAGGGAAACCAGAGGAGCTCTCTCGACGCAGGACTCGGCT
TGCTGAAGCGCGCACGGCAAGAGGCGAGGGGCGGCGACTGGTGAGTACGCCAAAAATTTTGACTAGCGGA
GGCTAGAAGGAGAGAGATGGGTGCGAGAGCGTCAGTATTAAGCGGGGGAGAATTAGATCGCGATGGGAAA
AAATTCGGTTAAGGCCAGGGGGAAAGAAAAAATATAAATTAAAACATATAGTATGGGCAAGCAGGGAGCT
AGAACGATTCGCAGTTAATCCTGGCCTGTTAGAAACATCAGAAGGCTGTAGACAAATACTGGGACAGCTA
CAACCATCCCTTCAGACAGGATCAGAAGAACTTAGATCATTATATAATACAGTAGCAACCCTCTATTGTG
TGCATCAAAGGATAGAGATAAAAGACACCAAGGAAGCTTTAGACAAGATAGAGGAAGAGCAAAACAAAAG
TAAGACCACCGCACAGCAAGCGGCCGGCCGCTGATCTTCAGACCTGGAGGAGGAGATATGAGGGACAATT
GGAGAAGTGAATTATATAAATATAAAGTAGTAAAAATTGAACCATTAGGAGTAGCACCCACCAAGGCAAA
GAGAAGAGTGGTGCAGAGAGAAAAAAGAGCAGTGGGAATAGGAGCTTTGTTCCTTGGGTTCTTGGGAGCA
GCAGGAAGCACTATGGGCGCAGCGTCAATGACGCTGACGGTACAGGCCAGACAATTATTGTCTGGTATAG
TGCAGCAGCAGAACAATTTGCTGAGGGCTATTGAGGCGCAACAGCATCTGTTGCAACTCACAGTCTGGGG
CATCAAGCAGCTCCAGGCAAGAATCCTGGCTGTGGAAAGATACCTAAAGGATCAACAGCTCCTGGGGATT
TGGGGTTGCTCTGGAAAACTCATTTGCACCACTGCTGTGCCTTGGAATGCTAGTTGGAGTAATAAATCTC
TGGAACAGATTTGGAATCACACGACCTGGATGGAGTGGGACAGAGAAATTAACAATTACACAAGCTTAAT
ACACTCCTTAATTGAAGAATCGCAAAACCAGCAAGAAAAGAATGAACAAGAATTATTGGAATTAGATAAA
TGGGCAAGTTTGTGGAATTGGTTTAACATAACAAATTGGCTGTGGTATATAAAATTATTCATAATGATAG
TAGGAGGCTTGGTAGGTTTAAGAATAGTTTTTGCTGTACTTTCTATAGTGAATAGAGTTAGGCAGGGATA
TTCACCATTATCGTTTCAGACCCACCTCCCAACCCCGAGGGGACCCGACAGGCCCGAAGGAATAGAAGAA
GAAGGTGGAGAGAGAGACAGAGACAGATCCATTCGATTAGTGAACGGATCTCGACGGTATCGCCAAATGG
CAGTATTCATCCACAATTTTAAAAGAAAAGGGGGGATTGGGGGGTACAGTGCAGGGGAAAGAATAGTAGA
CATAATAGCAACAGACATACAAACTAAAGAATTACAAAAACAAATTACAAAAATTCAAAATTTTCGGGTT
TATTACAGGGACAGCAGAGATCCAGTTTGGATCGATAAGCTTGATATCGAATTCGGGAGGTGGTCCCTGC
AGTTACGCCAATGATAACCCCCGCCAGAAAAATCTTAGTAGCCTTCCCTTTTTGTTTTCCGTGCCCCAAC
TCGGCGGATTGACTCGGCCCCTTCCGGAAACACCCGAATCAACTTCTAGTCAAATTATTGTTCACGCCGC
AATGACCCACCCCTGGCCCGCGTCTGTGGAACTGACCCCTGGTGTACAGGAGAGTTCGCTGCTGAAAGTG
GTCCCAAAGGGGTACTAGTTTTTAAGCTCCCAACTCCCCCTCCCCCAGCGTCTGGAGGATTCCACACCCT
CGCACCGCAGGGGCGAGGAAGTGGGCGGAGTCCGGTTTTGGCGCCAGCCGCTGAGGCTGCCAAGCAGAAA
AGCCACCGCTGAGGAGACTCCGGTCACTGTCCTCGCCCCGCCTCCCCCTTCCCTCCCCTTGGGGACCACC
GGGCGCCACGCCGCGAACGGTAAGTGCCGCGGTCGTCGGCGCCTCCGCCCTCCCCCTAGGGCCCCAATTC
CCAGCGGGCGCGGCGCGCGGCCCCTCCCCCCGCCGGGCGCGCGCCCGCTGCCCCGCCCTTCGTGGCCGCC
CGGCGTGGGCGGTGCCACCCCTCCCCCCGGCGGCCCCGCGCGCAGCTCCCGGCTCCCTCCCCCTTCGGAT
GTGGCTTGAGCTGTAGGCGCGGAGGGGCTCCGGTGCCCGTCAGTGGGCAGAGCGCACATCGCCCACAGTC
CCCGAGAAGTTGGGGGGAGGGGTCGGCAATTGAACCGGTGCCTAGAGAAGGTGGCGCGGGGTAAACTGGG
AAAGTGATGTCGTGTACTGGCTCCGCCTTTTTCCCGAGGGTGGGGGAGAACCGTATATAAGTGCAGTAGT
CGCCGTGAACGTTCTTTTTCGCAACGGGTTTGCCGCCAGAACACAGGTAAGTGCCGTGTGTGGTTCCCGC
GGGCCTGGCCTCTTTACGGGTTATGGCCCTTGCGTGCCTTGAATTACTTCCACCTGGCTGCAGTACGTGA
TTCTTGATCCCGAGCTTCGGGTTGGAAGTGGGTGGGAGAGTTCGAGGCCTTGCGCTTAAGGAGCCCCTTC
GCCTCGTGCTTGAGTTGAGGCCTGGCCTGGGCGCTGGGGCCGCCGCGTGCGAATCTGGTGGCACCTTCGC
GCCTGTCTCGCTGCTTTCGATAAGTCTCTAGCCATTTAAAATTTTTGATGACCTGCTGCGACGCTTTTTT
TCTGGCAAGATAGTCTTGTAAATGCGGGCCAAGATCTGCACACTGGTATTTCGGTTTTTGGGGCCGCGGG
CGGCGACGGGGCCCGTGCGTCCCAGCGCACATGTTCGGCGAGGCGGGGCCTGCGAGCGCGGCCACCGAGA
ATCGGACGGGGGTAGTCTCAAGCTGGCCGGCCTGCTCTGGTGCCTGGCCTCGCGCCGCCGTGTATCGCCC
CGCCCTGGGCGGCAAGGCTGGCCCGGTCGGCACCAGTTGCGTGAGCGGAAAGATGGCCGCTTCCCGGCCC
TGCTGCAGGGAGCTCAAAATGGAGGACGCGGCGCTCGGGAGAGCGGGCGGGTGAGTCACCCACACAAAGG
AAAAGGGCCTTTCCGTCCTCAGCCGTCGCTTCATGTGACTCCACGGAGTACCGGGCGCCGTCCAGGCACC
TCGATTAGTTCTCGAGCTTTTGGAGTACGTCGTCTTTAGGTTGGGGGGAGGGGTTTTATGCGATGGAGTT
TCCCCACACTGAGTGGGTGGAGACTGAAGTTAGGCCAGCTTGGCACTTGATGTAATTCTCCTTGGAATTT
GCCCTTTTTGAGTTTGGATCTTGGTTCATTCTCAAGCCTCAGACAGTGGTTCAAAGTTTTTTTCTTCCAT
TTCAGGTGTCGTGGAATTCTCACGCGTGACTCTAGCGTTTAAACTTAAGCTTACGGTACCATGAACATGG
CGATTATCAAGGAATTCATGAGGTTCAAAGTTCACATGGAGGGATCTGTAAACGGCCACGAGTTCGAAAT
CGAGGGAGAGGGGGAGGGTCGACCATATGAAGGAACACAGACCGCTAAATTGAAGGTTACTAAAGGTGGA
CCACTTCCTTTCGCATGGGACATTCTTAGCCCCCAGTTTATGTATGGTTCCAAGGCGTATGTCAAACATC
CCGCAGACATTCCTGATTACCTTAAACTGAGTTTTCCAGAGGGGTTCAAATGGGAGCGCGTCATGAACTT
TGAAGATGGGGGCGTTGTTACAGTGACTCAGGACTCTTCTTTGCAAGATGGAGAGTTTATATATAAGGTG
AAACTTCGCGGAACCAACTTCCCAAGCGATGGCCCAGTCATGCAGAAGAAAACTATGGGTTGGGAAGCCA
GTAGCGAGCGGATGTACCCAGAGGACGGCGCACTTAAGGGTGAGATTAAGCAGCGGCTGAAACTCAAAGA
CGGAGGCCATTATGACGCGGAAGTTAAAACGACGTACAAAGCTAAAAAGCCTGTCCAATTGCCAGGCGCG
TACAATGTCAATATTAAATTGGACATTACCAGTCACAACGAAGATTACACAATAGTGGAGCAATACGAAC
GCGCAGAGGGACGCCATTCAACAGGGGGAAGCGGAGCTACTAACTTCAGCCTGCTGAAGCAGGCTGGAGA
CGTGGAGGAGAACCCTGGACCTGGATCCTCTCAGAGCAACCGGGAGCTGGTGGTTGACTTTCTCTCCTAC
AAGCTTTCCCAGAAAGGATACAGCTGGAGTCAGTTTAGTGATGTGGAAGAGAACAGGACTGAGGCCCCAG
AAGGGACTGAATCGGAGATGGAGACCCCCAGTGCCATCAATGGCAACCCATCCTGGCACCTGGCAGACAG
CCCCGCGGTGAATGGAGCCACTGGCCACAGCAGCAGTTTGGATGCCCGGGAGGTGATCCCCATGGCAGCA
GTAAAGCAAGCGCTGAGGGAGGCAGGCGACGAGTTTGAACTGCGGTACCGGCGGGCATTCAGTGACCTGA
CATCCCAGCTCCACATCACCCCAGGGACAGCATATCAGAGCTTTGAACAGGATACTTTTGTGGAACTCTA
TGGGAACAATGCAGCAGCCGAGAGCCGAAAGGGCCAGGAACGCTTCAACCGCTGGTTCCTGACGGGCATG
ACTGTGGCCGGCGTGGTTCTGCTGGGCTCACTCTTCAGTCGGAAAGGATCCGGACGTGACCACATGGTCC
TTCATGAGTATGTAAATGCTGCTGGGATTACATAACTCGAGTCTAGAGGGCCCGTTTAAACCCGCTGATC
AGCCTCGACCTGCAGGCATGCAAGCTTGATATCAAGCTTATCGATAATCAACCTCTGGATTACAAAATTT
GTGAAAGATTGACTGGTATTCTTAACTATGTTGCTCCTTTTACGCTATGTGGATACGCTGCTTTAATGCC
TTTGTATCATGCTATTGCTTCCCGTATGGCTTTCATTTTCTCCTCCTTGTATAAATCCTGGTTGCTGTCT
CTTTATGAGGAGTTGTGGCCCGTTGTCAGGCAACGTGGCGTGGTGTGCACTGTGTTTGCTGACGCAACCC
CCACTGGTTGGGGCATTGCCACCACCTGTCAGCTCCTTTCCGGGACTTTCGCTTTCCCCCTCCCTATTGC
CACGGCGGAACTCATCGCCGCCTGCCTTGCCCGCTGCTGGACAGGGGCTCGGCTGTTGGGCACTGACAAT
TCCGTGGTGTTGTCGGGGAAATCATCGTCCTTTCCTTGGCTGCTCGCCTGTGTTGCCACCTGGATTCTGC
GCGGGACGTCCTTCTGCTACGTCCCTTCGGCCCTCAATCCAGCGGACCTTCCTTCCCGCGGCCTGCTGCC
GGCTCTGCGGCCTCTTCCGCGTCTTCGCCTTCGCCCTCAGACGAGTCGGATCTCCCTTTGGGCCGCCTCC
CCGCATCGATACCGTCGACCTCGAGGGAATTAATTCGAGCTCGGTACCTTTAAGACCAATGACTTACAAG
GCAGCTGTAGATCTTAGCCACTTTTTAAAAGAAAAGGGGGGACTGGAAGGGCTAATTCACTCCCAACGAA
GACAAGATCTGCTTTTTGCTTGTACTGGGTCTCTCTGGTTAGACCAGATCTGAGCCTGGGAGCTCTCTGG
CTAACTAGGGAACCCACTGCTTAAGCCTCAATAAAGCTTGCCTTGAGTGCTTCAAGTAGTGTGTGCCCGT
CTGTTGTGTGACTCTGGTAACTAGAGATCCCTCAGACCCTTTTAGTCAGTGTGGAAAATCTCTAGCAGCA
TCTAGAATTAATTCCGTGTATTCTATAGTGTCACCTAAATCGTATGTGTATGATACATAAGGTTATGTAT
TAATTGTAGCCGCGTTCTAACGACAATATGTACAAGCCTAATTGTGTAGCATCTGGCTTACTGAAGCAGA
CCCTATCATCTCTCTCGTAAACTGCCGTCAGAGTCGGTTTGGTTGGACGAACCTTCTGAGTTTCTGGTAA
CGCCGTCCCGCACCCGGAAATGGTCAGCGAACCAATCAGCAGGGTCATCGCTAGCCAGATCCTCTACGCC
GGACGCATCGTGGCCGGCATCACCGGCGCCACAGGTGCGGTTGCTGGCGCCTATATCGCCGACATCACCG
ATGGGGAAGATCGGGCTCGCCACTTCGGGCTCATGAGCGCTTGTTTCGGCGTGGGTATGGTGGCAGGCCC
CGTGGCCGGGGGACTGTTGGGCGCCATCTCCTTGCATGCACCATTCCTTGCGGCGGCGGTGCTCAACGGC
CTCAACCTACTACTGGGCTGCTTCCTAATGCAGGAGTCGCATAAGGGAGAGCGTCGAATGGTGCACTCTC
AGTACAATCTGCTCTGATGCCGCATAGTTAAGCCAGCCCCGACACCCGCCAACACCCGCTGACGCGCCCT
GACGGGCTTGTCTGCTCCCGGCATCCGCTTACAGACAAGCTGTGACCGTCTCCGGGAGCTGCATGTGTCA
GAGGTTTTCACCGTCATCACCGAAACGCGCGAGACGAAAGGGCCTCGTGATACGCCTATTTTTATAGGTT
AATGTCATGATAATAATGGTTTCTTAGACGTCAGGTGGCACTTTTCGGGGAAATGTGCGCGGAACCCCTA
TTTGTTTATTTTTCTAAATACATTCAAATATGTATCCGCTCATGAGACAATAACCCTGATAAATGCTTCA
ATAATATTGAAAAAGGAAGAGTATGAGTATTCAACATTTCCGTGTCGCCCTTATTCCCTTTTTTGCGGCA
TTTTGCCTTCCTGTTTTTGCTCACCCAGAAACGCTGGTGAAAGTAAAAGATGCTGAAGATCAGTTGGGTG
CACGAGTGGGTTACATCGAACTGGATCTCAACAGCGGTAAGATCCTTGAGAGTTTTCGCCCCGAAGAACG
TTTTCCAATGATGAGCACTTTTAAAGTTCTGCTATGTGGCGCGGTATTATCCCGTATTGACGCCGGGCAA
GAGCAACTCGGTCGCCGCATACACTATTCTCAGAATGACTTGGTTGAGTACTCACCAGTCACAGAAAAGC
ATCTTACGGATGGCATGACAGTAAGAGAATTATGCAGTGCTGCCATAACCATGAGTGATAACACTGCGGC
CAACTTACTTCTGACAACGATCGGAGGACCGAAGGAGCTAACCGCTTTTTTGCACAACATGGGGGATCAT
GTAACTCGCCTTGATCGTTGGGAACCGGAGCTGAATGAAGCCATACCAAACGACGAGCGTGACACCACGA
TGCCTGTAGCAATGGCAACAACGTTGCGCAAACTATTAACTGGCGAACTACTTACTCTAGCTTCCCGGCA
ACAATTAATAGACTGGATGGAGGCGGATAAAGTTGCAGGACCACTTCTGCGCTCGGCCCTTCCGGCTGGC
TGGTTTATTGCTGATAAATCTGGAGCCGGTGAGCGTGGGTCTCGCGGTATCATTGCAGCACTGGGGCCAG
ATGGTAAGCCCTCCCGTATCGTAGTTATCTACACGACGGGGAGTCAGGCAACTATGGATGAACGAAATAG
ACAGATCGCTGAGATAGGTGCCTCACTGATTAAGCATTGGTAACTGTCAGACCAAGTTTACTCATATATA
CTTTAGATTGATTTAAAACTTCATTTTTAATTTAAAAGGATCTAGGTGAAGATCCTTTTTGATAATCTCA
TGACCAAAATCCCTTAACGTGAGTTTTCGTTCCACTGAGCGTCAGACCCCGTAGAAAAGATCAAAGGATC
TTCTTGAGATCCTTTTTTTCTGCGCGTAATCTGCTGCTTGCAAACAAAAAAACCACCGCTACCAGCGGTG
GTTTGTTTGCCGGATCAAGAGCTACCAACTCTTTTTCCGAAGGTAACTGGCTTCAGCAGAGCGCAGATAC
CAAATACTGTTCTTCTAGTGTAGCCGTAGTTAGGCCACCACTTCAAGAACTCTGTAGCACCGCCTACATA
CCTCGCTCTGCTAATCCTGTTACCAGTGGCTGCTGCCAGTGGCGATAAGTCGTGTCTTACCGGGTTGGAC
TCAAGACGATAGTTACCGGATAAGGCGCAGCGGTCGGGCTGAACGGGGGGTTCGTGCACACAGCCCAGCT
TGGAGCGAACGACCTACACCGAACTGAGATACCTACAGCGTGAGCTATGAGAAAGCGCCACGCTTCCCGA
AGGGAGAAAGGCGGACAGGTATCCGGTAAGCGGCAGGGTCGGAACAGGAGAGCGCACGAGGGAGCTTCCA
GGGGGAAACGCCTGGTATCTTTATAGTCCTGTCGGGTTTCGCCACCTCTGACTTGAGCGTCGATTTTTGT
GATGCTCGTCAGGGGGGCGGAGCCTATGGAAAAACGCCAGCAACGCGGCCTTTTTACGGTTCCTGGCCTT
TTGCTGGCCTTTTGCTCACATGTTCTTTCCTGCGTTATCCCCTGATTCTGTGGATAACCGTATTACCGCC
TTTGAGTGAGCTGATACCGCTCGCCGCAGCCGAACGACCGAGCGCAGCGAGTCAGTGAGCGAGGAAGCGG
AAGAGCGCCCAATACGCAAACCGCCTCTCCCCGCGCGTTGGCCGATTCATTAATGCAGCTGTGGAATGTG
TGTCAGTTAGGGTGTGGAAAGTCCCCAGGCTCCCCAGCAGGCAGAAGTATGCAAAGCATGCATCTCAATT
AGTCAGCAACCAGGTGTGGAAAGTCCCCAGGCTCCCCAGCAGGCAGAAGTATGCAAAGCATGCATCTCAA
TTAGTCAGCAACCATAGTCCCGCCCCTAACTCCGCCCATCCCGCCCCTAACTCCGCCCAGTTCCGCCCAT
TCTCCGCCCCATGGCTGACTAATTTTTTTTATTTATGCAGAGGCCGAGGCCGCCTCGGCCTCTGAGCTAT
TCCAGAAGTAGTGAGGAGGCTTTTTTGGAGGCCTAGGCTTTTGCAAAAAGCTTGGACACAAGACAGGCTT
GCGAGATATGTTTGAGAATACCACTTTATCCCGCGTCAGGGAGAGGCAGTGCGTAAAAAGACGCGGACTC
ATGTGAAATACTGGTTTTTAGTGCGCCAGATCTCTATAATCTCGCGCAACCTATTTTCCCCTCGAACACT
TTTTAAGCCGTAGATAAACAGGCTGGGACACTTCACATGAGCGAAAAATACATCGTCACCTGGGACATGT
TGCAGATCCATGCACGTAAACTCGCAAGCCGACTGATGCCTTCTGAACAATGGAAAGGCATTATTGCCGT
AAGCCGTGGCGGTCTGTACCGGGTGCGTTACTGGCGCGTGAACTGGGTATTCGTCATGTCGATACCGTTT
GTATTTCCAGCTACGATCACGACAACCAGCGCGAGCTTAAAGTGCTGAAACGCGCAGAAGGCGATGGCGA
AGGCTTCATCGTTATTGATGACCTGGTGGATACCGGTGGTACTGCGGTTGCGATTCGTGAAATGTATCCA
AAAGCGCACTTTGTCACCATCTTCGCAAAACCGGCTGGTCGTCCGCTGGTTGATGACTATGTTGTTGATA
TCCCGCAAGATACCTGGATTGAACAGCCGTGGGATATGGGCGTCGTATTCGTCCCGCCAATCTCCGGTCG
CTAATCTTTTCAACGCCTGGCACTGCCGGGCGTTGTTCTTTTTAACTTCAGGCGGGTTACAATAGTTTCC
AGTAAGTATTCTGGAGGCTGCATCCATGACACAGGCAAACCTGAGCGAAACCCTGTTCAAACCCCGCTTT
AAACATCCTGAAACCTCGACGCTAGTCCGCCGCTTTAATCACGGCGCACAACCGCCTGTGCAGTCGGCCC
TTGATGGTAAAACCATCCCTCACTGGTATCGCATGATTAACCGTCTGATGTGGATCTGGCGCGGCATTGA
CCCACGCGAAATCCTCGACGTCCAGGCACGTATTGTGATGAGCGATGCCGAACGTACCGACGATGATTTA
TACGATACGGTGATTGGCTACCGTGGCGGCAACTGGATTTATGAGTGGGCCCCGGATCTTTGTGAAGGAA
CCTTACTTCTGTGGTGTGACATAATTGGACAAACTACCTACAGAGATTTAAAGCTCTAAGGTAAATATAA
AATTTTTAAGTGTATAATGTGTTAAACTACTGATTCTAATTGTTTGTGTATTTTAGATTCCAACCTATGG
AACTGATGAATGGGAGCAGTGGTGGAATGCCTTTAATGAGGAAAACCTGTTTTGCTCAGAAGAAATGCCA
TCTAGTGATGATGAGGCTACTGCTGACTCTCAACATTCTACTCCTCCAAAAAAGAAGAGAAAGGTAGAAG
ACCCCAAGGACTTTCCTTCAGAATTGCTAAGTTTTTTGAGTCATGCTGTGTTTAGTAATAGAACTCTTGC
TTGCTTTGCTATTTACACCACAAAGGAAAAAGCTGCACTGCTATACAAGAAAATTATGGAAAAATATTCT
GTAACCTTTATAAGTAGGCATAACAGTTATAATCATAACATACTGTTTTTTCTTACTCCACACAGGCATA
GAGTGTCTGCTATTAATAACTATGCTCAAAAATTGTGTACCTTTAGCTTTTTAATTTGTAAAGGGGTTAA
TAAGGAATATTTGATGTATAGTGCCTTGACTAGAGATCATAATCAGCCATACCACATTTGTAGAGGTTTT
ACTTGCTTTAAAAAACCTCCCACACCTCCCCCTGAACCTGAAACATAAAATGAATGCAATTGTTGTTGTT
AACTTGTTTATTGCAGCTTATAATGGTTACAAATAAAGCAATAGCATCACAAATTTCACAAATAAAGCAT
TTTTTTCACTGCATTCTAGTTGTGGTTTGTCCAAACTCATCAATGTATCTTATCATGTCTGGATCAACTG
GATAACTCAAGCTAACCAAAATCATCCCAAACTTCCCACCCCATACCCTATTACCACTGCCAATTACCTG
TGGTTTCATTTACTCTAAACCTGTGATTCCTCTGAATTATTTTCATTTTAAAGAAATTGTATTTGTTAAA
TATGTACTACAAACTTAGTAGTTGG
